Addgene plasmid #13385: pGEX-4T-1 EGFP-Sumo2
Depositing lab: Mary Dasso. Depositing organization: National Institute of Child Health and Human Development (NICHD). Publication: SUMO-2/3 regulates topoisomerase II in mitosis. Azuma Y, Arnaoutov A, Dasso M. J Cell Biol. 2003 Nov 10. 163(3):477-87. 10.1083/jcb.200304088 PubMed 14597774.
Backbone
  Vector backbone: pGEX-4T-1
  Backbone manufacturer: Amersham
  Backbone size w/o insert (bp): 5000
  Vector type: Bacterial Expression
Growth in bacteria
  Bacterial resistance: Ampicillin, 100 μg/mL
  Growth temperature: 37°C
  Growth strain: DH5alpha
  Copy number: High Copy
Gene/Insert
  Gene/Insert name: Sumo2 (alt name: SUMO-2)
  Species: H. sapiens (human)
  Insert size (bp): 300
  GenBank ID: NP_008868
  Entrez Gene: SUMO2 (a.k.a. HSMT3, SMT3B, SMT3H2, SUMO3, Smt3A)
  Tag / fusion protein: GST (N terminal on backbone); EGFP (N terminal on insert)
  Cloning method: Restriction Enzyme; 5′ cloning site BamHI (not destroyed); 3′ cloning site NotI (not destroyed)
  Sequencing primers: 5′ pEGFP-C
Terms and licenses: Academic/Nonprofit Terms; Industry Terms: Not Available to Industry
How to cite: pGEX-4T-1 EGFP-Sumo2 was a gift from Mary Dasso (Addgene plasmid # 13385 ; http://n2t.net/addgene:13385 ; RRID:Addgene_13385)
