[The description below was written by a language model from this plasmid's Addgene catalogue record.]
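Description:
pGEX-4T-1 EGFP-Sumo2 is a bacterial expression plasmid built on the commercial pGEX-4T-1 backbone (about 5 kb without insert), a vector designed for producing glutathione S-transferase (GST) fusion proteins in E. coli. It is maintained as a high-copy plasmid under ampicillin selection. No feature table accompanies the record, so the promoter, origin of replication and other backbone elements are not explicitly listed. pGEX-series vectors generally drive expression from an IPTG-inducible tac promoter with a plasmid-borne lacI repressor, and the 4T variants carry a thrombin cleavage site between GST and the cloned protein.

The payload is human SUMO2 (SUMO-2), a small ubiquitin-like modifier with a coding region of roughly 300 bp, inserted by restriction cloning between the BamHI and NotI sites, both of which remain intact. EGFP is fused to the N-terminus of SUMO2, and the backbone supplies GST upstream of that, so the expected product is a GST–EGFP–SUMO2 fusion. GST allows affinity purification on glutathione resin, while EGFP provides a fluorescent label on the SUMO moiety. Leaving the C-terminus of SUMO2 untagged fits with how SUMO proteins are conjugated to substrates through that end. However, the record does not say whether the insert encodes the precursor or the mature, processed form.

The associated publication concerns regulation of topoisomerase II by SUMO-2/3 during mitosis. This suggests the plasmid was made to produce recombinant, fluorescently tagged SUMO2 for tracking SUMO conjugation or localisation in biochemical or cell-extract assays, although the record itself does not spell out the intended application.
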