>Addgene plasmid #13385 | pGEX-4T-1 EGFP-Sumo2 | addgene partial sequence | sequence record 19764 | EGFP-C 5'-CATGGTCCTGCTGGAGTTCGTG-3'
GTCCGGACTCAGATCCATGGCCGACGAAAAGCCCAAGGAAGGAGTCAAGACTGAGAACAACGATCATATT
AATTTGAAGGTGGCGGGGCAGGATGGTTCTGTGGTGCAGTTTAAGATTAAGAGGCATACACCACTTAGTA
AACTAATGAAAGCCTATTGTGAACGACAGGGATTGTCAATGAGGCAGATCAGATTCCGATTTGACGGGCA
ACCAATCAATGAAACAGACACACCTGCACAGTTGGAAATGGAGGATGAAGATACAATTGATGTGTTCCAA
CAGCAGACGGGAGGTGTCTACTGAGCGGCCGCATCGTGACTGACTGACGATCTGCCTCGCGCGTTTCGGT
GATGACGGTGAAAACCTCTGACACATGCAGCTCCCGGAGACGGTCACAGCTTGTCTGTAAGCGGATGCCG
GGAGCAGACAAGCCCGTCAGGGCGCGTCAGCGGGTGTTGGCGGGTGTCGGGGCGCAGCCATGACCCAGTC
ACGTAGCGATAGCGGAGTGTATAATTCTTGAAGACGAAAGGGCCTCGTGATACGCCTATTTTTATAGGTT
AATGTCATGATAATAATGGTTTCTTAGACGTCAGGTGGCACTTTTCGGGGAAATGTGCGCGGAACCCCTA
TTTGTTTATTTTTCTAAATACATTCAAATATGTATCCGCTCATGAGACAATAACCCTGATAAATGCTTCA
ATAATATTGAAAAAGGAAGAGTATGAGTATTCAACATTTCCGTGTCGCCCTTATTCCCTTTTTTGCGGCA
TTTTGCCTTCCTGTTTTTGCTCAC
